>Addgene plasmid #158761 | pBOB-CAG-SARS-CoV2-Spike D614G-HA | addgene full sequence | sequence record 309514 | Addgene NGS Result
GACGGATCGGGAGATCTCCCGATCCCCTATGGTGCACTCTCAGTACAATCTGCTCTGATGCCGCATAGTT
AAGCCAGTATCTGCTCCCTGCTTGTGTGTTGGAGGTCGCTGAGTAGTGCGCGAGCAAAATTTAAGCTACA
ACAAGGCAAGGCTTGACCGACAATTGCATGAAGAATCTGCTTAGGGTTAGGCGTTTTGCGCTGCTTCGCG
ATGTACGGGCCAGATATACGCGTTGACATTGATTATTGACTAGTTATTAATAGTAATCAATTACGGGGTC
ATTAGTTCATAGCCCATATATGGAGTTCCGCGTTACATAACTTACGGTAAATGGCCCGCCTGGCTGACCG
CCCAACGACCCCCGCCCATTGACGTCAATAATGACGTATGTTCCCATAGTAACGCCAATAGGGACTTTCC
ATTGACGTCAATGGGTGGAGTATTTACGGTAAACTGCCCACTTGGCAGTACATCAAGTGTATCATATGCC
AAGTACGCCCCCTATTGACGTCAATGACGGTAAATGGCCCGCCTGGCATTATGCCCAGTACATGACCTTA
TGGGACTTTCCTACTTGGCAGTACATCTACGTATTAGTCATCGCTATTACCATGGTGATGCGGTTTTGGC
AGTACATCAATGGGCGTGGATAGCGGTTTGACTCACGGGGATTTCCAAGTCTCCACCCCATTGACGTCAA
TGGGAGTTTGTTTTGGCACCAAAATCAACGGGACTTTCCAAAATGTCGTAACAACTCCGCCCCATTGACG
CAAATGGGCGGTAGGCGTGTACGGTGGGAGGTCTATATAAGCAGCGCGTTTTGCCTGTACTGGGTCTCTC
TGGTTAGACCAGATCTGAGCCTGGGAGCTCTCTGGCTAACTAGGGAACCCACTGCTTAAGCCTCAATAAA
GCTTGCCTTGAGTGCTTCAAGTAGTGTGTGCCCGTCTGTTGTGTGACTCTGGTAACTAGAGATCCCTCAG
ACCCTTTTAGTCAGTGTGGAAAATCTCTAGCAGTGGCGCCCGAACAGGGACTTGAAAGCGAAAGGGAAAC
CAGAGGAGCTCTCTCGACGCAGGACTCGGCTTGCTGAAGCGCGCACGGCAAGAGGCGAGGGGCGGCGACT
GGTGAGTACGCCAAAAATTTTGACTAGCGGAGGCTAGAAGGAGAGAGATGGGTGCGAGAGCGTCAGTATT
AAGCGGGGGAGAATTAGATCGCGATGGGAAAAAATTCGGTTAAGGCCAGGGGGAAAGAAAAAATATAAAT
TAAAACATATAGTATGGGCAAGCAGGGAGCTAGAACGATTCGCAGTTAATCCTGGCCTGTTAGAAACATC
AGAAGGCTGTAGACAAATACTGGGACAGCTACAACCATCCCTTCAGACAGGATCAGAAGAACTTAGATCA
TTATATAATACAGTAGCAACCCTCTATTGTGTGCATCAAAGGATAGAGATAAAAGACACCAAGGAAGCTT
TAGACAAGATAGAGGAAGAGCAAAACAAAAGTAAGACCACCGCACAGCAAGCGGCCGCTGATCTTCAGAC
CTGGAGGAGGAGATATGAGGGACAATTGGAGAAGTGAATTATATAAATATAAAGTAGTAAAAATTGAACC
ATTAGGAGTAGCACCCACCAAGGCAAAGAGAAGAGTGGTGCAGAGAGAAAAAAGAGCAGTGGGAATAGGA
GCTTTGTTCCTTGGGTTCTTGGGAGCAGCAGGAAGCACTATGGGCGCAGCGTCAATGACGCTGACGGTAC
AGGCCAGACAATTATTGTCTGGTATAGTGCAGCAGCAGAACAATTTGCTGAGGGCTATTGAGGCGCAACA
GCATCTGTTGCAACTCACAGTCTGGGGCATCAAGCAGCTCCAGGCAAGAATCCTGGCTGTGGAAAGATAC
CTAAAGGATCAACAGCTCCTGGGGATTTGGGGTTGCTCTGGAAAACTCATTTGCACCACTGCTGTGCCTT
GGAATGCTAGTTGGAGTAATAAATCTCTGGAACAGATTTGGAATCACACGACCTGGATGGAGTGGGACAG
AGAAATTAACAATTACACAAGCTTAATACACTCCTTAATTGAAGAATCGCAAAACCAGCAAGAAAAGAAT
GAACAAGAATTATTGGAATTAGATAAATGGGCAAGTTTGTGGAATTGGTTTAACATAACAAATTGGCTGT
GGTATATAAAATTATTCATAATGATAGTAGGAGGCTTGGTAGGTTTAAGAATAGTTTTTGCTGTACTTTC
TATAGTGAATAGAGTTAGGCAGGGATATTCACCATTATCGTTTCAGACCCACCTCCCAACCCCGAGGGGA
CCCGACAGGCCCGAAGGAATAGAAGAAGAAGGTGGAGAGAGAGACAGAGACAGATCCATTCGATTAGTGA
ACGGATCAACTTTTAAAAGAAAAGGGGGGATTGGGGGGTACAGTGCAGGGGAAAGAATAGTAGACATAAT
AGCAACAGACATACAAACTAAAGAATTACAAAAACAAATTACAAAATTCAAAATTTTATCGATGTCGACA
TTGATTATTGACTAGTTATTAATAGTAATCAATTACGGGGTCATTAGTTCATAGCCCATATATGGAGTTC
CGCGTTACATAACTTACGGTAAATGGCCCGCCTGGCTGACCGCCCAACGACCCCCGCCCATTGACGTCAA
TAATGACGTATGTTCCCATAGTAACGCCAATAGGGACTTTCCATTGACGTCAATGGGTGGAGTATTTACG
GTAAACTGCCCACTTGGCAGTACATCAAGTGTATCATATGCCAAGTACGCCCCCTATTGACGTCAATGAC
GGTAAATGGCCCGCCTGGCATTATGCCCAGTACATGACCTTATGGGACTTTCCTACTTGGCAGTACATCT
ACGTATTAGTCATCGCTATTACCATGGTCGAGGTGAGCCCCACGTTCTGCTTCACTCTCCCCATCTCCCC
CCCCTCCCCACCCCCAATTTTGTATTTATTTATTTTTTAATTATTTTGTGCAGCGATGGGGGCGGGGGGG
GGGGGGGSGCGCGCCRGGSGGGGGGGGGGGGGGSGRGGGGSGGGGSGGGGSGAGGCGGAGAGGTGCGGCG
GCAGCCAATCAGAGCGGCGCGCTCCGAAAGTTTCCTTTTATGGCGAGGCGGCGGCGGCGGCGGCCCTATA
AAAAGCGAAGCGCGCGGCGGGCGGGAGTCGCTGCGCGCTGCCTTCGCCCCGTGCCCCGCTCCGCCGCCGC
CTCGCGCCGCCCGCCCCGGCTCTGACTGACCGCGTTACTCCCACAGGTGAGCGGGCGGGACGGCCCTTCT
CCTCCGGGCTGTAATTAGCGCTTGGTTTAATGACGGCTTGTTTCTTTTCTGTGGCTGCGTGAAAGCCTTG
AGGGGCTCCGGGAGGGCCCTTTGTGCGGGGGGAGCGGCTCGGGGGGTGCGTGCGTGTGTGTGTGCGTGGG
GAGCGCCGCGTGCGGCTCCGCGCTGCCCGGCGGCTGTGAGCGCTGCGGGCGCGGCGCGGGGCTTTGTGCG
CTCCGCAGTGTGCGCGAGGGGAGCGCGGCCGGGGGCGGTGCCCCGCGGTGCGGGGGGGGCTGCGAGGGGA
ACAAAGGCTGCGTGCGGGGTGTGTGCGTGGGGGGGTGAGCAGGGGGTGTGGGCGCGTCGGTCGGGCTGCA
ACCCCCCCTGCACCCCCCTCCCCGAGTTGCTGAGCACGGCCCGGCTTCGGGTGCGGGGCTCCGTACGGGG
CGTGGCGCGGGGCTCGCCGTGCCGGGCGGGGGGTGGCGGCAGGTGGGGGTGCCGGGCGGGGCGGGGCCGC
CTCGGGCCGGGGAGGGCTCGGGGGAGGGGCGCGGCGGCCCCCGGAGCGCCGGCGGCTGTCGAGGCGCGGC
GAGCCGCAGCCATTGCCTTTTATGGTAATCGTGCGAGAGGGCGCAGGGACTTCCTTTGTCCCAAATCTGT
GCGGAGCCGAAATCTGGGAGGCGCCGCCGCACCCCCTCTAGCGGGCGCGGGGCGAAGCGGTGCGGCGCCG
GCAGGAAGGAAATGGGCGGGGAGGGCCTTCGTGCGTCGCCGCGCCGCCGTCCCCTTCTCCCTCTCCAGCC
TCGGGGCTGTCCGCGGGGGGACGGCTGCCTTCGGGGGGGACGGGGCAGGGCGGGGTTCGGCTTCTGGCGT
GTGACCGGCGGCTCTAGAGCCTCTGCTAACCATGTTCATGCCTTCTTCTTTTTCCTACAGCTCCTGGGCA
ACGTGCTGGTTATTGTGCTGTCTCATCATTTTGGCAAAGAATTCGCTAGTGGATCCAGGCCGCCTGGGCC
CGTTAACACCATGTTCGTATTCCTTGTCCTCCTCCCCCTCGTCAGCTCCCAGTGTGTCAATCTGACAACT
CGAACTCAGCTCCCACCCGCATACACCAATAGTTTTACCCGAGGAGTCTATTATCCCGACAAAGTTTTCA
GGTCTAGTGTGTTGCATAGCACGCAGGACCTGTTCTTGCCGTTTTTTTCAAATGTGACATGGTTCCATGC
CATCCATGTCTCTGGTACGAACGGGACCAAAAGGTTTGATAACCCCGTTCTTCCATTTAACGACGGGGTT
TATTTCGCCTCTACTGAAAAGTCTAATATAATACGAGGTTGGATTTTTGGGACAACACTGGACTCTAAAA
CGCAATCTCTCCTCATAGTAAATAATGCGACGAATGTCGTAATCAAAGTATGTGAGTTTCAGTTTTGCAA
CGACCCTTTTCTTGGTGTATACTATCACAAGAACAACAAGTCTTGGATGGAAAGTGAATTTAGAGTCTAC
AGCTCCGCAAACAACTGTACCTTTGAGTACGTCAGTCAGCCCTTCCTTATGGACCTCGAAGGCAAACAGG
GGAACTTCAAGAATCTGCGCGAGTTCGTGTTCAAGAATATCGACGGCTATTTCAAGATATATTCAAAACA
TACACCAATCAATTTGGTACGCGATTTGCCGCAGGGCTTCTCTGCTCTTGAGCCTCTCGTAGATTTGCCT
ATAGGGATCAATATTACTCGCTTTCAAACTCTCCTTGCCCTTCATCGGTCCTACCTGACACCAGGCGACA
GCTCCAGTGGGTGGACAGCTGGTGCAGCGGCTTACTACGTCGGCTACCTCCAACCCAGGACTTTTTTGCT
GAAATATAATGAGAATGGTACGATTACTGACGCCGTCGATTGTGCCCTCGACCCATTGAGCGAAACTAAA
TGCACCCTGAAAAGCTTTACGGTTGAGAAAGGGATATATCAGACATCTAATTTTCGCGTTCAACCCACGG
AATCCATTGTACGATTTCCCAACATTACCAATTTGTGTCCTTTTGGTGAGGTATTTAATGCAACCAGATT
CGCGAGTGTGTATGCCTGGAATAGGAAAAGAATTTCTAACTGTGTAGCAGACTACAGCGTTCTGTATAAT
AGTGCGTCCTTTAGTACGTTCAAGTGCTACGGAGTAAGCCCGACAAAGTTGAACGATTTGTGTTTCACTA
ACGTCTATGCCGATAGCTTCGTCATCAGGGGAGACGAAGTAAGGCAAATTGCACCAGGCCAGACCGGAAA
AATAGCCGACTACAACTATAAGTTGCCGGACGATTTCACCGGGTGTGTCATCGCGTGGAATAGTAATAAC
CTGGACTCCAAGGTGGGCGGCAACTACAACTACCTGTACCGATTGTTCCGCAAGTCTAACCTCAAGCCCT
TTGAACGAGACATATCCACCGAGATATACCAAGCGGGAAGCACTCCCTGTAATGGCGTTGAAGGTTTCAA
CTGCTATTTTCCTCTCCAGTCCTATGGCTTCCAACCTACCAATGGAGTAGGCTATCAACCGTATCGAGTC
GTGGTGCTGAGTTTCGAGCTCCTGCACGCTCCAGCGACCGTTTGTGGTCCTAAGAAAAGTACAAACCTCG
TAAAAAATAAGTGCGTAAACTTTAACTTTAACGGTCTCACAGGAACGGGAGTTCTTACAGAGTCCAATAA
GAAGTTCCTGCCCTTTCAGCAGTTTGGGCGCGACATCGCGGACACCACAGATGCAGTCAGGGACCCGCAG
ACTCTTGAGATCCTGGACATCACCCCATGCTCTTTTGGCGGTGTGAGTGTCATTACACCCGGGACCAACA
CCAGCAATCAGGTTGCTGTGCTCTATCAAGGCGTCAACTGTACGGAAGTCCCAGTTGCAATACACGCGGA
CCAGTTGACGCCGACGTGGCGGGTTTATTCTACCGGCTCAAACGTCTTTCAAACTAGAGCCGGTTGTTTG
ATCGGGGCGGAGCATGTGAACAATTCATACGAATGTGATATTCCCATAGGAGCCGGAATATGTGCTTCTT
ACCAGACCCAAACCAACTCTCCGAGACGAGCCCGGTCCGTAGCCAGTCAAAGCATAATTGCGTACACCAT
GAGCCTCGGTGCAGAAAACTCAGTTGCGTACTCAAATAACTCCATTGCCATCCCAACAAATTTTACCATA
TCAGTGACCACTGAAATCCTTCCAGTGAGCATGACTAAAACAAGTGTAGATTGCACAATGTATATTTGCG
GAGACTCAACTGAGTGCTCTAACCTCCTGTTGCAGTACGGTTCATTCTGTACCCAGCTCAATCGCGCACT
TACGGGAATAGCAGTAGAACAAGATAAGAATACTCAGGAAGTCTTCGCTCAAGTAAAGCAAATCTACAAG
ACGCCCCCCATTAAGGACTTTGGGGGTTTTAATTTTAGCCAAATACTCCCGGACCCCAGTAAACCCTCTA
AGAGGTCATTTATAGAAGACCTGTTGTTTAATAAAGTTACTCTGGCCGATGCTGGCTTTATTAAACAATA
CGGTGATTGTTTGGGCGACATCGCGGCGCGGGATCTGATATGCGCCCAAAAATTTAACGGTCTCACTGTG
TTGCCGCCTTTGCTCACAGACGAGATGATAGCTCAGTACACATCAGCGTTGTTGGCGGGTACCATAACGT
CTGGATGGACATTCGGAGCAGGGGCGGCCTTGCAAATACCATTCGCAATGCAAATGGCATACAGGTTCAA
CGGGATAGGTGTTACACAGAATGTACTTTACGAGAACCAGAAATTGATTGCAAACCAGTTTAACTCTGCG
ATTGGCAAAATTCAGGATAGCCTCAGCTCCACCGCGTCTGCACTGGGAAAACTCCAAGATGTTGTGAACC
AAAATGCCCAAGCCCTCAATACACTTGTGAAGCAACTCTCCAGCAATTTCGGTGCAATAAGTAGTGTGCT
GAACGACATACTTTCTCGGTTGGACAAAGTAGAGGCGGAGGTGCAAATCGACAGACTCATAACAGGTCGA
CTGCAATCATTGCAAACGTATGTTACTCAGCAATTGATACGGGCGGCGGAGATTCGAGCGTCTGCCAACC
TCGCCGCGACTAAAATGTCTGAGTGTGTGCTCGGTCAGTCAAAACGCGTGGACTTCTGTGGAAAGGGATA
CCATCTCATGTCCTTCCCTCAGTCTGCCCCTCACGGAGTAGTCTTTCTTCATGTGACCTATGTTCCAGCA
CAGGAGAAAAATTTTACCACAGCGCCCGCGATATGCCACGATGGCAAAGCTCATTTTCCGCGAGAGGGAG
TATTTGTCTCTAACGGCACCCATTGGTTTGTAACCCAGCGCAATTTTTACGAACCTCAGATAATCACCAC
TGACAACACCTTTGTTAGTGGTAATTGTGATGTAGTGATCGGGATAGTGAACAATACAGTGTACGACCCC
CTGCAACCTGAGCTGGACTCCTTTAAAGAAGAACTCGACAAGTACTTCAAAAACCACACTTCCCCGGATG
TCGATTTGGGTGATATATCTGGCATCAATGCGAGTGTAGTCAACATACAGAAGGAAATCGACAGGCTCAA
TGAAGTAGCAAAAAACCTGAATGAATCCCTCATAGACCTCCAAGAGCTGGGCAAATATGAGCAGTACATT
AAATGGCCCTGGTACATTTGGCTGGGCTTCATCGCTGGCCTGATAGCGATAGTGATGGTTACTATTATGC
TCTGCTGTATGACGAGTTGTTGCAGCTGCCTCAAAGGGTGTTGTTCTTGCGGCTCCTGTTGTAAGTTCGA
CGAGGATGATTCAGAGCCCGTTCTTAAGGGTGTAAAACTCCATTACACTGGAGGAGGAGGTTACCCATAC
GATGTTCCAGATTACGCTTAGTAAACTAGTAACGTCTCGAGTTTAAACCTGGAAAAACATGGAGCAATCA
CAAGTAGCAATACAGCAGCTACCAATGCTGATTGTGCCTGGCTAGAAGCACAAGAGGAGGAGGAGGTGGG
TTTTCCAGTCACACCTCAGACAATCAACCTCTGGATTACAAAATTTGTGAAAGATTGACTGGTATTCTTA
ACTATGTTGCTCCTTTTACGCTATGTGGATACGCTGCTTTAATGCCTTTGTATCATGCTATTGCTTCCCG
TATGGCTTTCATTTTCTCCTCCTTGTATAAATCCTGGTTGCTGTCTCTTTATGAGGAGTTGTGGCCCGTT
GTCAGGCAACGTGGCGTGGTGTGCACTGTGTTTGCTGACGCAACCCCCACTGGTTGGGGCATTGCCACCA
CCTGTCAGCTCCTTTCCGGGACTTTCGCTTTCCCCCTCCCTATTGCCACGGCGGAACTCATCGCCGCCTG
CCTTGCCCGCTGCTGGACAGGGGCTCGGCTGTTGGGCACTGACAATTCCGTGGTGTTGTCGGGGAAGCTG
ACGTCCTTTCCATGGCTGCTCGCCTGTGTTGCCACCTGGATTCTGCGCGGGACGTCCTTCTGCTACGTCC
CTTCGGCCCTCAATCCAGCGGACCTTCCTTCCCGCGGCCTGCTGCCGGCTCTGCGGCCTCTTCCGCGTCT
TCGCCTTCGCCCTCAGACGAGTCGGATCTCCCTTTGGGCCGCCTCCCCGCCTGGAATTCGAGCTCGGTAC
CTTTAAGACCAATGACTTACAAGGCAGCTGTAGATCTTAGCCACTTTTTAAAAGAAAAGGGGGGACTGGA
AGGGCTAATTCACTCCCAACGAAGACAAGATATCCTTGATCTGTGGATCTACCACACACAAGGCTACTTC
CCTGATTGGCAGAACTACACACCAGGGCCAGGGATCAGATATCCACTGACCTTTGGATGGTGCTACAAGC
TAGTACCAGTTGAGCAAGAGAAGGTAGAAGAAGCCAATGAAGGAGAGAACACCCGCTTGTTACACCCTGT
GAGCCTGCATGGGATGGATGACCCGGAGAGAGAAGTATTAGAGTGGAGGTTTGACAGCCGCCTAGCATTT
CATCACATGGCCCGAGAGCTGCATCCGGACTGTACTGGGTCTCTCTGGTTAGACCAGATCTGAGCCTGGG
AGCTCTCTGGCTAACTAGGGAACCCACTGCTTAAGCCTCAATAAAGCTTGCCTTGAGTGCTTCAAGTAGT
GTGTGCCCGTCTGTTGTGTGACTCTGGTAACTAGAGATCCCTCAGACCCTTTTAGTCAGTGTGGAAAATC
TCTAGCAGGGCCGCTTTAAACCCGCTGATCAGCCTCGACTGTGCCTTCTAGTTGCCAGCCATCTGTTGTT
TGCCCCTCCCCCGTGCCTTCCTTGACCCTGGAAGGTGCCACTCCCACTGTCCTTTCCTAATAAAATGAGG
AAATTGCATCGCATTGTCTGAGTAGGTGTCATTCTATTCTGGGGGGTGGGGTGGGGCAGGACAGCAAGGG
GGAGGATTGGGAAGACAATAGCAGGCATGCTGGGGATGCGGTGGGCTCTATGGCTTCTGAGGCGGAAAGA
ACCAGCTGGGGCTCTAGGGGGTATCCCC
[124 nt withheld, positions 9759-9882]
C
[91 nt withheld, positions 9884-9974]
A
[49 nt withheld, positions 9976-10024]
CCTTTGACGTTGGAGTCCACGTTCTTT
[37 nt withheld, positions 10052-10088]
ACCCTATCTCGGTCTATTCTTTTGATTTATAAGGGATTTTGCCGATTTCGGCCTATTGGTTAAAAAATGA
GCTGATTTAACAAAAATTTAACGCGAATTAATTCTGTGGAATGTGTGTCAGTTAGGGTGTGGAAAGTCCC
CAGGCTCCCCAGCAGGCAGAAGTATGCAAAGCATGCATCTCAATTAGTCAGCAACCAGGTGTGGAAAGTC
CCCAGGCTCCCCAGCAGGCAGAAGTATGCAAAGCATGCATCTCAATTAGTCAGCAACCATAGTCCCGCCC
CTAACTCCGCCCATCCCGCCCCTAACTCCGCCCAGTTCCGCCCATTCTCCGCCCCATGGCTGACTAATTT
TTTTTATTTATGCAGAGGCCGAGGCCGCCTCTGCCTCTGAGCTATTCCAGAAGTAGTGAGGAGGCTTTTT
TGGAGGCCTAGGCTTTTGCAAAAAGCTCCCGGGAGCTTGTATATCCATTTTCGGATCTGATCAGCACGTG
TTGACAATTAATCATCGGCATAGTATATCGGCATAGTATAATACGACAAGGTGAGGAACTAAACCATGGC
CAAGTTGACCAGTGCCGTTCCGGTGCTCACCGCGCGCGACGTCGCCGGAGCGGTCGAGTTCTGGACCGAC
CGGCTCGGGTTCTCCCGGGACTTCGTGGAGGACGACTTCGCCGGTGTGGTCCGGGACGACGTGACCCTGT
TCATCAGCGCGGTCCAGGACCAGGTGGTGCCGGACAACACCCTGGCCTGGGTGTGGGTGCGCGGCCTGGA
CGAGCTGTACGCCGAGTGGTCGGAGGTCGTGTCCACGAACTTCCGGGACGCCTCCGGGCCGGCCATGACC
GAGATCGGCGAGCAGCCGTGGGGGCGGGAGTTCGCCCTGCGCGACCCGGCCGGCAACTGCGTGCACTTCG
TGGCCGAGGAGCAGGACTGACACGTGCTACGAGATTTCGATTCCACCGCCGCCTTCTATGAAAGGTTGGG
CTTCGGAATCGTTTTCCGGGACGCCGGCTGGATGATCCTCCAGCGCGGGGATCTCATGCTGGAGTTCTTC
GCCCACCCCAACTTGTTTATTGCAGCTTATAATGGTTACAAATAAAGCAATAGCATCACAAATTTCACAA
ATAAAGCATTTTTTTCACTGCATTCTAGTTGTGGTTTGTCCAAACTCATCAATGTATCTTATCATGTCTG
TATACCGTCGACCTCTAGCTAGAGCTTGGCGTAATCATGGTCATAGCTGTTTCCTGTGTGAAATTGTTAT
CCGCTCACAATTCCACACAACATACGAGCCGGAAGCATAAAGTGTAAAGCCTGGGGTGCCTAATGAGTGA
GCTAACTCACATTAATTGCGTTGCGCTCACTGCCCGCTTTCCAGTCGGGAAACCTGTCGTGCCAGCTGCA
TTAATGAATCGGCCAACGCGCGGGGAGAGGCGGTTTGCGTATTGGGCGCTCTTCCGCTTCCTCGCTCACT
GACTCGCTGCGCTCGGTCGTTCGGCTGCGGCGAGCGGTATCAGCTCACTCAAAGGCGGTAATACGGTTAT
CCACAGAATCAGGGGATAACGCAGGAAAGAACATGTGAGCAAAAGGCCAGCAAAAGGCCAGGAACCGTAA
AAAGGCCGCGTTGCTGGCGTTTTTCCATAGGCTCCGCCCCCCTGACGAGCATCACAAAAATCGACGCTCA
AGTCAGAGGTGGCGAAACCCGACAGGACTATAAAGATACCAGGCGTTTCCCCCTGGAAGCTCCCTCGTGC
GCTCTCCTGTTCCGACCCTGCCGCTTACCGGATACCTGTCCGCCTTTCTCCCTTCGGGAAGCGTGGCGCT
TTCTCATAGCTCACGCTGTAGGTATCTCAGTTCGGTGTAGGTCGTTCGCTCCAAGCTGGGCTGTGTGCAC
GAACCCCCCGTTCAGCCCGACCGCTGCGCCTTATCCGGTAACTATCGTCTTGAGTCCAACCCGGTAAGAC
ACGACTTATCGCCACTGGCAGCAGCCACTGGTAACAGGATTAGCAGAGCGAGGTATGTAGGCGGTGCTAC
AGAGTTCTTGAAGTGGTGGCCTAACTACGGCTACACTAGAAGAACAGTATTTGGTATCTGCGCTCTGCTG
AAGCCAGTTACCTTCGGAAAAAGAGTTGGTAGCTCTTGATCCGGCAAACAAACCACCGCTGGTAGCGGTG
GTTTTTTTGTTTGCAAGCAGCAGATTACGCGCAGAAAAAAAGGATCTCAAGAAGATCCTTTGATCTTTTC
TACGGGGTCTGACGCTCAGTGGAACGAAAACTCACGTTAAGGGATTTTGGTCATGAGATTATCAAAAAGG
ATCTTCACCTAGATCCTTTTAAATTAAAAATGAAGTTTTAAATCAATCTAAAGTATATATGAGTAAACTT
GGTCTGACAGTTACCAATGCTTAATCAGTGAGGCACCTATCTCAGCGATCTGTCTATTTCGTTCATCCAT
AGTTGCCTGACTCCCCGTCGTGTAGATAACTACGATACGGGAGGGCTTACCATCTGGCCCCAGTGCTGCA
ATGATACCGCGAGACCCACGCTCACCGGCTCCAGATTTATCAGCAATAAACCAGCCAGCCGGAAGGGCCG
AGCGCAGAAGTGGTCCTGCAACTTTATCCGCCTCCATCCAGTCTATTAATTGTTGCCGGGAAGCTAGAGT
AAGTAGTTCGCCAGTTAATAGTTTGCGCAACGTTGTTGCCATTGCTACAGGCATCGTGGTGTCACGCTCG
TCGTTTGGTATGGCTTCATTCAGCTCCGGTTCCCAACGATCAAGGCGAGTTACATGATCCCCCATGTTGT
GCAAAAAAGCGGTTAGCTCCTTCGGTCCTCCGATCGTTGTCAGAAGTAAGTTGGCCGCAGTGTTATCACT
CATGGTTATGGCAGCACTGCATAATTCTCTTACTGTCATGCCATCCGTAAGATGCTTTTCTGTGACTGGT
GAGTACTCAACCAAGTCATTCTGAGAATAGTGTATGCGGCGACCGAGTTGCTCTTGCCCGGCGTCAATAC
GGGATAATACCGCGCCACATAGCAGAACTTTAAAAGTGCTCATCATTGGAAAACGTTCTTCGGGGCGAAA
ACTCTCAAGGATCTTACCGCTGTTGAGATCCAGTTCGATGTAACCCACTCGTGCACCCAACTGATCTTCA
GCATCTTTTACTTTCACCAGCGTTTCTGGGTGAGCAAAAACAGGAAGGCAAAATGCCGCAAAAAAGGGAA
TAAGGGCGACACGGAAATGTTGAATACTCATACTCTTCCTTTTTCAATATTATTGAAGCATTTATCAGGG
TTATTGTCTCATGAGCGGATACATATTTGAATGTATTTAGAAAAATAAACAAATAGGGGTTCCGCGCACA
TTTCCCCGAAAAGTGCCACCTGACGTC
Features (pLannotate 1.2.2; 34 found; start..end, strand, type, name):
     28..80      -  misc_feature   bom (fragment): basis of mobility region from pBR322
    235..614     +  enhancer       CMV enhancer: human cytomegalovirus immediate early enhancer
    615..814     +  promoter       CMV promoter: human cytomegalovirus (CMV) immediate early promoter
    832..1012    +  LTR            5' LTR (truncated): truncated 5' long terminal repeat (LTR) from HIV-1
   1059..1184    +  misc_feature   HIV-1 Ψ: packaging signal of human immunodeficiency virus type 1
   1168..1531    +  CDS            HIV-1 gag (fragment): gag protein from human immunodeficiency virus 1; gag
   1677..1910    +  misc_feature   RRE: The Rev response element (RRE) of HIV-1 allows for Rev-dependent mRNA export from the nucleus to the cytoplasm.
   2287..2387    +  CDS            Rev (fragment): human immunodeficiency virus 1 (HIV-1) Rev protein; rev; enhances nuclear export of unspliced and incompletely spliced viral mRNAs
   2391..2507    +  misc_feature   cPPT/CTS: central polypurine tract and central termination sequence of HIV-1
   2517..2896    +  enhancer       CMV enhancer: human cytomegalovirus immediate early enhancer
   2898..3173    +  promoter       chicken β-actin promoter: No description available
   3174..4190    +  intron         chimeric intron: chimera between introns from chicken β-actin and rabbit β-globin
   4281..8099    +  CDS            S: SPIKE_SARS2 - Experimental evidence at protein level: Swiss-Prot protein existence level 1. [Spike glycoprotein]: May down-regulate host tetherin (BST2) by lysosomal degradation, thereby counteracting its antiviral activity. From Severe acute respiratory syndrome coronavirus 2 (2019-nCoV) (SARS-CoV-2).
   8112..8140    +  CDS            3xHA (fragment): three tandem HA epitope tags
   8160..8279    +  CDS            nef (fragment): NEF_HV1Z2 - Experimental evidence at protein level: Swiss-Prot protein existence level 1. Extracellular Nef protein targets CD4(+) T-lymphocytes for apoptosis by interacting with CXCR4 surface receptors. From Human immunodeficiency virus type 1 group M subtype D (isolate Z2/CDC-Z34) (HIV-1).
   8282..8870    +  misc_feature   WPRE: woodchuck hepatitis virus posttranscriptional regulatory element
   8887..8955    +  CDS            nef (fragment): NEF_HV1Z2 - Experimental evidence at protein level: Swiss-Prot protein existence level 1. Extracellular Nef protein targets CD4(+) T-lymphocytes for apoptosis by interacting with CXCR4 surface receptors. From Human immunodeficiency virus type 1 group M subtype D (isolate Z2/CDC-Z34) (HIV-1).
   8957..9269    +  LTR            5' LTR (fragment): 5' long terminal repeat (LTR) from HIV-1
   9277..9457    +  LTR            5' LTR (truncated): truncated 5' long terminal repeat (LTR) from HIV-1
   9489..9713    +  polyA_signal   bGH poly(A) signal: bovine growth hormone polyadenylation signal
   9717..9738    +  promoter       SV40 promoter (fragment): SV40 enhancer and early promoter
   9759..10187   +  rep_origin     f1 ori (sequence partly withheld): f1 bacteriophage origin of replication; arrow indicates direction of (+) strand synthesis
  10201..10530   +  promoter       SV40 promoter: SV40 enhancer and early promoter
  10578..10625   +  promoter       EM7 promoter: synthetic bacterial promoter&nbsp
  10644..11018   +  CDS            BleoR: antibiotic-binding protein; Sh ble from Streptoalloteichus hindustanus; confers resistance to bleomycin, phleomycin, and Zeocin™
  11028..11153   +  CDS            ble (fragment): BLE_KLEPN - Experimental evidence at protein level: Swiss-Prot protein existence level 1. Binding protein with a strong affinity to the bleomycin family of antibiotics. Binds to CL990; an antimitotic-antibiotic compound. From Klebsiella pneumoniae.
  11148..11269   +  polyA_signal   SV40 poly(A) signal: SV40 polyadenylation signal
  11340..11362   -  protein_bind   lac operator (fragment): The lac repressor binds to the lac operator to inhibit transcription in E. coli. This inhibition can be relieved by adding lactose or isopropyl-β-D-thiogalactopyranoside (IPTG). lac repressor encoded by lacI
  11366..11396   -  promoter       lac promoter: promoter for the E. coli lac operon
  11411..11432   -  protein_bind   CAP binding site: CAP binding activates transcription in the presence of cAMP. E. coli catabolite activator protein
  11445..11537   -  CDS            lacI (fragment): lac repressor; lacI; The lac repressor binds to the lac operator to inhibit transcription in E. coli. This inhibition can be relieved by adding lactose or isopropyl-β-D-thiogalactopyranoside (IPTG).
  11720..12308   -  rep_origin     ori: high-copy-number ColE1/pMB1/pBR322/pUC origin of replication
  12479..13339   -  CDS            AmpR: β-lactamase; bla; confers resistance to ampicillin, carbenicillin, and related antibiotics
  13340..13444   -  promoter       AmpR promoter: bla
