[The description below was written by a language model from this plasmid's Addgene catalogue record and pLannotate feature annotations shown in this document.]
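Description:
pBOB-CAG-SARS-CoV2-Spike D614G-HA is a third-generation lentiviral transfer plasmid, built on the pBOB-CAG backbone, for mammalian expression of a codon-optimized SARS-CoV-2 Spike glycoprotein carrying the D614G substitution associated with increased infectivity. It is about 13.5 kb in size. In bacteria it is maintained through a high-copy ColE1/pUC-type origin with ampicillin resistance (AmpR), and an f1 origin is also present. Outside the proviral region, an SV40 promoter/EM7 promoter–BleoR cassette with an SV40 poly(A) signal provides the Zeocin marker listed in the record. Because this cassette lies downstream of the 3′ LTR, it would not be packaged into the viral genome.

The lentiviral portion begins with a CMV enhancer/promoter fused to a truncated HIV-1 5′ LTR, which makes genomic RNA production Tat-independent, as is typical of third-generation designs. This is followed by the Ψ packaging signal with a partial gag sequence, the Rev response element for Rev-dependent nuclear export, and the cPPT/CTS, which aids nuclear import. The internal expression cassette uses the CAG promoter (CMV enhancer, chicken β-actin promoter and chimeric intron) to drive the roughly 3.8 kb Spike open reading frame. The Spike sequence derives from a US hCoV-19 isolate and is fused at its C terminus to an HA epitope; the annotation detects this as a short match to a 3xHA tag, consistent with a single HA copy. A WPRE downstream enhances transcript stability and expression. The 3′ LTR region and a bGH poly(A) signal then close the cassette.

The construct can be used to express tagged D614G Spike by transfection or lentiviral transduction. According to the associated study, it was used to examine ACE2-dependent effects of this mutation on infectivity.
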