Addgene plasmid #158761: pBOB-CAG-SARS-CoV2-Spike D614G-HA
Purpose: 3rd Generation lentiviral vector expressing the codon optimized SARS-CoV2 Spike Glycoprotein D614G high infectivity mutant with a C-terminal HA tag generated by Junko Ogawa & Gerald M Pao
Depositing lab: Gerald Pao. Depositing organization: Salk Institute for Biological Studies. Publication: The D614G mutation in the SARS-CoV2 Spike protein increases infectivity in an ACE2 receptor dependent manner. Ogawa J, Zhu W, Tonnu N, Singer O, Hunter T, Ryan AL, Pao GM. bioRxiv. 2020 Jul 22. doi: 10.1101/2020.07.21.214932. PubMed 32743569.
Backbone
  Vector backbone: pBOB-CAG
  Backbone manufacturer: Verma Lab (Salk Institute)
  Backbone size w/o insert (bp): 9606
  Total vector size (bp): 13467
  Vector type: Mammalian Expression, Lentiviral
  Selectable markers: Zeocin
Growth in bacteria
  Bacterial resistance: Ampicillin, 100 μg/mL
  Growth temperature: 37°C
  Growth strain: NEB Stable
  Growth instructions: do not overgrow
  Copy number: High Copy
Gene/Insert
  Gene/Insert name: SARS-CoV2 Spike Glycoprotein (alt names: Spike glycoprotein; Spike; S)
  Species: SARS-CoV2 hCoV19_USA EPI_ISL_414366 (GISAID)
  Insert size (bp): 3861
  Mutation: Spike D614G
  GenBank ID: CAD0240757.1
  Entrez Gene: S (a.k.a. GU280_gp02, spike glycoprotein)
  Promoter: CAG
  Tag / fusion protein: HA (C terminal on insert)
  Cloning method: Gibson Cloning
  Sequencing primers: 5′ CAG-FWD AGCCTCTGCTAACCATGTTC; 3′ WPRE-REV TCCTCCTCCTCTTGTGCTTC
Terms and licenses: Academic/Nonprofit Terms; Industry Terms: Not Available to Industry
How to cite: pBOB-CAG-SARS-CoV2-Spike D614G-HA was a gift from Gerald Pao (Addgene plasmid # 158761 ; http://n2t.net/addgene:158761 ; RRID:Addgene_158761)
